>Addgene plasmid #218659 | PLEKHA8 (FAPP2) g2 lentiCRISPRv2-opti | addgene full sequence | sequence record 431996 | Addgene NGS Result
GACATTGATTATTGACTAGTTATTAATAGTAATCAATTACGGGGTCATTAGTTCATAGCCCATATATGGA
GTTCCGCGTTACATAACTTACGGTAAATGGCCCGCCTGGCTGACCGCCCAACGACCCCCGCCCATTGACG
TCAATAATGACGTATGTTCCCATAGTAACGCCAATAGGGACTTTCCATTGACGTCAATGGGTGGAGTATT
TACGGTAAACTGCCCACTTGGCAGTACATCAAGTGTATCATATGCCAAGTACGCCCCCTATTGACGTCAA
TGACGGTAAATGGCCCGCCTGGCATTATGCCCAGTACATGACCTTATGGGACTTTCCTACTTGGCAGTAC
ATCTACGTATTAGTCATCGCTATTACCATGGTGATGCGGTTTTGGCAGTACATCAATGGGCGTGGATAGC
GGTTTGACTCACGGGGATTTCCAAGTCTCCACCCCATTGACGTCAATGGGAGTTTGTTTTGGCACCAAAA
TCAACGGGACTTTCCAAAATGTCGTAACAACTCCGCCCCATTGACGCAAATGGGCGGTAGGCGTGTACGG
TGGGAGGTCTATATAAGCAGCGCGTTTTGCCTGTACTGGGTCTCTCTGGTTAGACCAGATCTGAGCCTGG
GAGCTCTCTGGCTAACTAGGGAACCCACTGCTTAAGCCTCAATAAAGCTTGCCTTGAGTGCTTCAAGTAG
TGTGTGCCCGTCTGTTGTGTGACTCTGGTAACTAGAGATCCCTCAGACCCTTTTAGTCAGTGTGGAAAAT
CTCTAGCAGTGGCGCCCGAACAGGGACTTGAAAGCGAAAGGGAAACCAGAGGAGCTCTCTCGACGCAGGA
CTCGGCTTGCTGAAGCGCGCACGGCAAGAGGCGAGGGGCGGCGACTGGTGAGTACGCCAAAAATTTTGAC
TAGCGGAGGCTAGAAGGAGAGAGATGGGTGCGAGAGCGTCAGTATTAAGCGGGGGAGAATTAGATCGCGA
TGGGAAAAAATTCGGTTAAGGCCAGGGGGAAAGAAAAAATATAAATTAAAACATATAGTATGGGCAAGCA
GGGAGCTAGAACGATTCGCAGTTAATCCTGGCCTGTTAGAAACATCAGAAGGCTGTAGACAAATACTGGG
ACAGCTACAACCATCCCTTCAGACAGGATCAGAAGAACTTAGATCATTATATAATACAGTAGCAACCCTC
TATTGTGTGCATCAAAGGATAGAGATAAAAGACACCAAGGAAGCTTTAGACAAGATAGAGGAAGAGCAAA
ACAAAAGTAAGACCACCGCACAGCAAGCGGCCGCTGATCTTCAGACCTGGAGGAGGAGATATGAGGGACA
ATTGGAGAAGTGAATTATATAAATATAAAGTAGTAAAAATTGAACCATTAGGAGTAGCACCCACCAAGGC
AAAGAGAAGAGTGGTGCAGAGAGAAAAAAGAGCAGTGGGAATAGGAGCTTTGTTCCTTGGGTTCTTGGGA
GCAGCAGGAAGCACTATGGGCGCAGCGTCAATGACGCTGACGGTACAGGCCAGACAATTATTGTCTGGTA
TAGTGCAGCAGCAGAACAATTTGCTGAGGGCTATTGAGGCGCAACAGCATCTGTTGCAACTCACAGTCTG
GGGCATCAAGCAGCTCCAGGCAAGAATCCTGGCTGTGGAAAGATACCTAAAGGATCAACAGCTCCTGGGG
ATTTGGGGTTGCTCTGGAAAACTCATTTGCACCACTGCTGTGCCTTGGAATGCTAGTTGGAGTAATAAAT
CTCTGGAACAGATTTGGAATCACACGACCTGGATGGAGTGGGACAGAGAAATTAACAATTACACAAGCTT
AATACACTCCTTAATTGAAGAATCGCAAAACCAGCAAGAAAAGAATGAACAAGAATTATTGGAATTAGAT
AAATGGGCAAGTTTGTGGAATTGGTTTAACATAACAAATTGGCTGTGGTATATAAAATTATTCATAATGA
TAGTAGGAGGCTTGGTAGGTTTAAGAATAGTTTTTGCTGTACTTTCTATAGTGAATAGAGTTAGGCAGGG
ATATTCACCATTATCGTTTCAGACCCACCTCCCAACCCCGAGGGGACCCGACAGGCCCGAAGGAATAGAA
GAAGAAGGTGGAGAGAGAGACAGAGACAGATCCATTCGATTAGTGAACGGATCGGCACTGCGTGCGCCAA
TTCTGCAGACAAATGGCAGTATTCATCCACAATTTTAAAAGAAAAGGGGGGATTGGGGGGTACAGTGCAG
GGGAAAGAATAGTAGACATAATAGCAACAGACATACAAACTAAAGAATTACAAAAACAAATTACAAAAAT
TCAAAATTTTCGGGTTTATTACAGGGACAGCAGAGATCCAGTTTGGTTAATTAAGGTACCGAGGGCCTAT
TTCCCATGATTCCTTCATATTTGCATATACGATACAAGGCTGTTAGAGAGATAATTAGAATTAATTTGAC
TGTAAACACAAAGATATTAGTACAAAATACGTGACGTAGAAAGTAATAATTTCTTGGGTAGTTTGCAGTT
TTAAAATTATGTTTTAAAATGGACTATCATATGCTTACCGTAACTTGAAAGTATTTCGATTTCTTGGCTT
TATATATCTTGTGGAAAGGACGAAACACCGGGTAGAAATACTGTTCCCCAGTTTAAGAGCTATGCTGGAA
ACAGCATAGCAAGTTTAAATAAGGCTAGTCCGTTATCAACTTGAAAAAGTGGCACCGAGTCGGTGCTTTT
TTGAATTCGCTAGCTAGGTCTTGAAAGGAGTGGGAATTGGCTCCGGTGCCCGTCAGTGGGCAGAGCGCAC
ATCGCCCACAGTCCCCGAGAAGTTGGGGGGAGGGGTCGGCAATTGATCCGGTGCCTAGAGAAGGTGGCGC
GGGGTAAACTGGGAAAGTGATGTCGTGTACTGGCTCCGCCTTTTTCCCGAGGGTGGGGGAGAACCGTATA
TAAGTGCAGTAGTCGCCGTGAACGTTCTTTTTCGCAACGGGTTTGCCGCCAGAACACAGGACCGGTTCTA
GAGCGCTGCCACCATGGACAAGAAGTACAGCATCGGCCTGGACATCGGCACCAACTCTGTGGGCTGGGCC
GTGATCACCGACGAGTACAAGGTGCCCAGCAAGAAATTCAAGGTGCTGGGCAACACCGACCGGCACAGCA
TCAAGAAGAACCTGATCGGAGCCCTGCTGTTCGACAGCGGCGAAACAGCCGAGGCCACCCGGCTGAAGAG
AACCGCCAGAAGAAGATACACCAGACGGAAGAACCGGATCTGCTATCTGCAAGAGATCTTCAGCAACGAG
ATGGCCAAGGTGGACGACAGCTTCTTCCACAGACTGGAAGAGTCCTTCCTGGTGGAAGAGGATAAGAAGC
ACGAGCGGCACCCCATCTTCGGCAACATCGTGGACGAGGTGGCCTACCACGAGAAGTACCCCACCATCTA
CCACCTGAGAAAGAAACTGGTGGACAGCACCGACAAGGCCGACCTGCGGCTGATCTATCTGGCCCTGGCC
CACATGATCAAGTTCCGGGGCCACTTCCTGATCGAGGGCGACCTGAACCCCGACAACAGCGACGTGGACA
AGCTGTTCATCCAGCTGGTGCAGACCTACAACCAGCTGTTCGAGGAAAACCCCATCAACGCCAGCGGCGT
GGACGCCAAGGCCATCCTGTCTGCCAGACTGAGCAAGAGCAGACGGCTGGAAAATCTGATCGCCCAGCTG
CCCGGCGAGAAGAAGAATGGCCTGTTCGGAAACCTGATTGCCCTGAGCCTGGGCCTGACCCCCAACTTCA
AGAGCAACTTCGACCTGGCCGAGGATGCCAAACTGCAGCTGAGCAAGGACACCTACGACGACGACCTGGA
CAACCTGCTGGCCCAGATCGGCGACCAGTACGCCGACCTGTTTCTGGCCGCCAAGAACCTGTCCGACGCC
ATCCTGCTGAGCGACATCCTGAGAGTGAACACCGAGATCACCAAGGCCCCCCTGAGCGCCTCTATGATCA
AGAGATACGACGAGCACCACCAGGACCTGACCCTGCTGAAAGCTCTCGTGCGGCAGCAGCTGCCTGAGAA
GTACAAAGAGATTTTCTTCGACCAGAGCAAGAACGGCTACGCCGGCTACATTGACGGCGGAGCCAGCCAG
GAAGAGTTCTACAAGTTCATCAAGCCCATCCTGGAAAAGATGGACGGCACCGAGGAACTGCTCGTGAAGC
TGAACAGAGAGGACCTGCTGCGGAAGCAGCGGACCTTCGACAACGGCAGCATCCCCCACCAGATCCACCT
GGGAGAGCTGCACGCCATTCTGCGGCGGCAGGAAGATTTTTACCCATTCCTGAAGGACAACCGGGAAAAG
ATCGAGAAGATCCTGACCTTCCGCATCCCCTACTACGTGGGCCCTCTGGCCAGGGGAAACAGCAGATTCG
CCTGGATGACCAGAAAGAGCGAGGAAACCATCACCCCCTGGAACTTCGAGGAAGTGGTGGACAAGGGCGC
TTCCGCCCAGAGCTTCATCGAGCGGATGACCAACTTCGATAAGAACCTGCCCAACGAGAAGGTGCTGCCC
AAGCACAGCCTGCTGTACGAGTACTTCACCGTGTATAACGAGCTGACCAAAGTGAAATACGTGACCGAGG
GAATGAGAAAGCCCGCCTTCCTGAGCGGCGAGCAGAAAAAGGCCATCGTGGACCTGCTGTTCAAGACCAA
CCGGAAAGTGACCGTGAAGCAGCTGAAAGAGGACTACTTCAAGAAAATCGAGTGCTTCGACTCCGTGGAA
ATCTCCGGCGTGGAAGATCGGTTCAACGCCTCCCTGGGCACATACCACGATCTGCTGAAAATTATCAAGG
ACAAGGACTTCCTGGACAATGAGGAAAACGAGGACATTCTGGAAGATATCGTGCTGACCCTGACACTGTT
TGAGGACAGAGAGATGATCGAGGAACGGCTGAAAACCTATGCCCACCTGTTCGACGACAAAGTGATGAAG
CAGCTGAAGCGGCGGAGATACACCGGCTGGGGCAGGCTGAGCCGGAAGCTGATCAACGGCATCCGGGACA
AGCAGTCCGGCAAGACAATCCTGGATTTCCTGAAGTCCGACGGCTTCGCCAACAGAAACTTCATGCAGCT
GATCCACGACGACAGCCTGACCTTTAAAGAGGACATCCAGAAAGCCCAGGTGTCCGGCCAGGGCGATAGC
CTGCACGAGCACATTGCCAATCTGGCCGGCAGCCCCGCCATTAAGAAGGGCATCCTGCAGACAGTGAAGG
TGGTGGACGAGCTCGTGAAAGTGATGGGCCGGCACAAGCCCGAGAACATCGTGATCGAAATGGCCAGAGA
GAACCAGACCACCCAGAAGGGACAGAAGAACAGCCGCGAGAGAATGAAGCGGATCGAAGAGGGCATCAAA
GAGCTGGGCAGCCAGATCCTGAAAGAACACCCCGTGGAAAACACCCAGCTGCAGAACGAGAAGCTGTACC
TGTACTACCTGCAGAATGGGCGGGATATGTACGTGGACCAGGAACTGGACATCAACCGGCTGTCCGACTA
CGATGTGGACCATATCGTGCCTCAGAGCTTTCTGAAGGACGACTCCATCGACAACAAGGTGCTGACCAGA
AGCGACAAGAACCGGGGCAAGAGCGACAACGTGCCCTCCGAAGAGGTCGTGAAGAAGATGAAGAACTACT
GGCGGCAGCTGCTGAACGCCAAGCTGATTACCCAGAGAAAGTTCGACAATCTGACCAAGGCCGAGAGAGG
CGGCCTGAGCGAACTGGATAAGGCCGGCTTCATCAAGAGACAGCTGGTGGAAACCCGGCAGATCACAAAG
CACGTGGCACAGATCCTGGACTCCCGGATGAACACTAAGTACGACGAGAATGACAAGCTGATCCGGGAAG
TGAAAGTGATCACCCTGAAGTCCAAGCTGGTGTCCGATTTCCGGAAGGATTTCCAGTTTTACAAAGTGCG
CGAGATCAACAACTACCACCACGCCCACGACGCCTACCTGAACGCCGTCGTGGGAACCGCCCTGATCAAA
AAGTACCCTAAGCTGGAAAGCGAGTTCGTGTACGGCGACTACAAGGTGTACGACGTGCGGAAGATGATCG
CCAAGAGCGAGCAGGAAATCGGCAAGGCTACCGCCAAGTACTTCTTCTACAGCAACATCATGAACTTTTT
CAAGACCGAGATTACCCTGGCCAACGGCGAGATCCGGAAGCGGCCTCTGATCGAGACAAACGGCGAAACC
GGGGAGATCGTGTGGGATAAGGGCCGGGATTTTGCCACCGTGCGGAAAGTGCTGAGCATGCCCCAAGTGA
ATATCGTGAAAAAGACCGAGGTGCAGACAGGCGGCTTCAGCAAAGAGTCTATCCTGCCCAAGAGGAACAG
CGATAAGCTGATCGCCAGAAAGAAGGACTGGGACCCTAAGAAGTACGGCGGCTTCGACAGCCCCACCGTG
GCCTATTCTGTGCTGGTGGTGGCCAAAGTGGAAAAGGGCAAGTCCAAGAAACTGAAGAGTGTGAAAGAGC
TGCTGGGGATCACCATCATGGAAAGAAGCAGCTTCGAGAAGAATCCCATCGACTTTCTGGAAGCCAAGGG
CTACAAAGAAGTGAAAAAGGACCTGATCATCAAGCTGCCTAAGTACTCCCTGTTCGAGCTGGAAAACGGC
CGGAAGAGAATGCTGGCCTCTGCCGGCGAACTGCAGAAGGGAAACGAACTGGCCCTGCCCTCCAAATATG
TGAACTTCCTGTACCTGGCCAGCCACTATGAGAAGCTGAAGGGCTCCCCCGAGGATAATGAGCAGAAACA
GCTGTTTGTGGAACAGCACAAGCACTACCTGGACGAGATCATCGAGCAGATCAGCGAGTTCTCCAAGAGA
GTGATCCTGGCCGACGCTAATCTGGACAAAGTGCTGTCCGCCTACAACAAGCACCGGGATAAGCCCATCA
GAGAGCAGGCCGAGAATATCATCCACCTGTTTACCCTGACCAATCTGGGAGCCCCTGCCGCCTTCAAGTA
CTTTGACACCACCATCGACCGGAAGAGGTACACCAGCACCAAAGAGGTGCTGGACGCCACCCTGATCCAC
CAGAGCATCACCGGCCTGTACGAGACACGGATCGACCTGTCTCAGCTGGGAGGCGACAAGCGACCTGCCG
CCACAAAGAAGGCTGGACAGGCTAAGAAGAAGAAAGATTACAAAGACGATGACGATAAGGGATCCGGCGC
AACAAACTTCTCTCTGCTGAAACAAGCCGGAGATGTCGAAGAGAATCCTGGACCGACCGAGTACAAGCCC
ACGGTGCGCCTCGCCACCCGCGACGACGTCCCCAGGGCCGTACGCACCCTCGCCGCCGCGTTCGCCGACT
ACCCCGCCACGCGCCACACCGTCGATCCGGACCGCCACATCGAGCGGGTCACCGAGCTGCAAGAACTCTT
CCTCACGCGCGTCGGGCTCGACATCGGCAAGGTGTGGGTCGCGGACGACGGCGCCGCGGTGGCGGTCTGG
ACCACGCCGGAGAGCGTCGAAGCGGGGGCGGTGTTCGCCGAGATCGGCCCGCGCATGGCCGAGTTGAGCG
GTTCCCGGCTGGCCGCGCAGCAACAGATGGAAGGCCTCCTGGCGCCGCACCGGCCCAAGGAGCCCGCGTG
GTTCCTGGCCACCGTCGGAGTCTCGCCCGACCACCAGGGCAAGGGTCTGGGCAGCGCCGTCGTGCTCCCC
GGAGTGGAGGCGGCCGAGCGCGCCGGGGTGCCCGCCTTCCTGGAGACCTCCGCGCCCCGCAACCTCCCCT
TCTACGAGCGGCTCGGCTTCACCGTCACCGCCGACGTCGAGGTGCCCGAAGGACCGCGCACCTGGTGCAT
GACCCGCAAGCCCGGTGCCTGAACGCGTTAAGTCGACAATCAACCTCTGGATTACAAAATTTGTGAAAGA
TTGACTGGTATTCTTAACTATGTTGCTCCTTTTACGCTATGTGGATACGCTGCTTTAATGCCTTTGTATC
ATGCTATTGCTTCCCGTATGGCTTTCATTTTCTCCTCCTTGTATAAATCCTGGTTGCTGTCTCTTTATGA
GGAGTTGTGGCCCGTTGTCAGGCAACGTGGCGTGGTGTGCACTGTGTTTGCTGACGCAACCCCCACTGGT
TGGGGCATTGCCACCACCTGTCAGCTCCTTTCCGGGACTTTCGCTTTCCCCCTCCCTATTGCCACGGCGG
AACTCATCGCCGCCTGCCTTGCCCGCTGCTGGACAGGGGCTCGGCTGTTGGGCACTGACAATTCCGTGGT
GTTGTCGGGGAAATCATCGTCCTTTCCTTGGCTGCTCGCCTGTGTTGCCACCTGGATTCTGCGCGGGACG
TCCTTCTGCTACGTCCCTTCGGCCCTCAATCCAGCGGACCTTCCTTCCCGCGGCCTGCTGCCGGCTCTGC
GGCCTCTTCCGCGTCTTCGCCTTCGCCCTCAGACGAGTCGGATCTCCCTTTGGGCCGCCTCCCCGCGTCG
ACTTTAAGACCAATGACTTACAAGGCAGCTGTAGATCTTAGCCACTTTTTAAAAGAAAAGGGGGGACTGG
AAGGGCTAATTCACTCCCAACGAAGACAAGATCTGCTTTTTGCTTGTACTGGGTCTCTCTGGTTAGACCA
GATCTGAGCCTGGGAGCTCTCTGGCTAACTAGGGAACCCACTGCTTAAGCCTCAATAAAGCTTGCCTTGA
GTGCTTCAAGTAGTGTGTGCCCGTCTGTTGTGTGACTCTGGTAACTAGAGATCCCTCAGACCCTTTTAGT
CAGTGTGGAAAATCTCTAGCAGGGCCCGTTTAAACCCGCTGATCAGCCTCGACTGTGCCTTCTAGTTGCC
AGCCATCTGTTGTTTGCCCCTCCCCCGTGCCTTCCTTGACCCTGGAAGGTGCCACTCCCACTGTCCTTTC
CTAATAAAATGAGGAAATTGCATCGCATTGTCTGAGTAGGTGTCATTCTATTCTGGGGGGTGGGGTGGGG
CAGGACAGCAAGGGGGAGGATTGGGAAGACAATAGCAGGCATGCTGGGGATGCGGTGGGCTCTATGGCTT
CTGAGGCGGAAAGAACCAGCTGGGGCTCTAGGGGGTATCCCC
[124 nt withheld, positions 9073-9196]
C
[91 nt withheld, positions 9198-9288]
A
[49 nt withheld, positions 9290-9338]
CCTTTGACGTTGGAGTCCACGTTCTTT
[37 nt withheld, positions 9366-9402]
ACCCTATCTCGGTCTATTCTTTTGATTTATAAGGGATTTTGCCGATTTCGGCCTATTGGTTAAAAAATGA
GCTGATTTAACAAAAATTTAACGCGAATTAATTCTGTGGAATGTGTGTCAGTTAGGGTGTGGAAAGTCCC
CAGGCTCCCCAGCAGGCAGAAGTATGCAAAGCATGCATCTCAATTAGTCAGCAACCAGGTGTGGAAAGTC
CCCAGGCTCCCCAGCAGGCAGAAGTATGCAAAGCATGCATCTCAATTAGTCAGCAACCATAGTCCCGCCC
CTAACTCCGCCCATCCCGCCCCTAACTCCGCCCAGTTCCGCCCATTCTCCGCCCCATGGCTGACTAATTT
TTTTTATTTATGCAGAGGCCGAGGCCGCCTCTGCCTCTGAGCTATTCCAGAAGTAGTGAGGAGGCTTTTT
TGGAGGCCTAGGCTTTTGCAAAAAGCTCCCGGGAGCTTGTATATCCATTTTCGGATCTGATCAGCACGTG
TTGACAATTAATCATCGGCATAGTATATCGGCATAGTATAATACGACAAGGTGAGGAACTAAACCATGGC
CAAGTTGACCAGTGCCGTTCCGGTGCTCACCGCGCGCGACGTCGCCGGAGCGGTCGAGTTCTGGACCGAC
CGGCTCGGGTTCTCCCGGGACTTCGTGGAGGACGACTTCGCCGGTGTGGTCCGGGACGACGTGACCCTGT
TCATCAGCGCGGTCCAGGACCAGGTGGTGCCGGACAACACCCTGGCCTGGGTGTGGGTGCGCGGCCTGGA
CGAGCTGTACGCCGAGTGGTCGGAGGTCGTGTCCACGAACTTCCGGGACGCCTCCGGGCCGGCCATGACC
GAGATCGGCGAGCAGCCGTGGGGGCGGGAGTTCGCCCTGCGCGACCCGGCCGGCAACTGCGTGCACTTCG
TGGCCGAGGAGCAGGACTGACACGTGCTACGAGATTTCGATTCCACCGCCGCCTTCTATGAAAGGTTGGG
CTTCGGAATCGTTTTCCGGGACGCCGGCTGGATGATCCTCCAGCGCGGGGATCTCATGCTGGAGTTCTTC
GCCCACCCCAACTTGTTTATTGCAGCTTATAATGGTTACAAATAAAGCAATAGCATCACAAATTTCACAA
ATAAAGCATTTTTTTCACTGCATTCTAGTTGTGGTTTGTCCAAACTCATCAATGTATCTTATCATGTCTG
TATACCGTCGACCTCTAGCTAGAGCTTGGCGTAATCATGGTCATAGCTGTTTCCTGTGTGAAATTGTTAT
CCGCTCACAATTCCACACAACATACGAGCCGGAAGCATAAAGTGTAAAGCCTGGGGTGCCTAATGAGTGA
GCTAACTCACATTAATTGCGTTGCGCTCACTGCCCGCTTTCCAGTCGGGAAACCTGTCGTGCCAGCTGCA
TTAATGAATCGGCCAACGCGCGGGGAGAGGCGGTTTGCGTATTGGGCGCTCTTCCGCTTCCTCGCTCACT
GACTCGCTGCGCTCGGTCGTTCGGCTGCGGCGAGCGGTATCAGCTCACTCAAAGGCGGTAATACGGTTAT
CCACAGAATCAGGGGATAACGCAGGAAAGAACATGTGAGCAAAAGGCCAGCAAAAGGCCAGGAACCGTAA
AAAGGCCGCGTTGCTGGCGTTTTTCCATAGGCTCCGCCCCCCTGACGAGCATCACAAAAATCGACGCTCA
AGTCAGAGGTGGCGAAACCCGACAGGACTATAAAGATACCAGGCGTTTCCCCCTGGAAGCTCCCTCGTGC
GCTCTCCTGTTCCGACCCTGCCGCTTACCGGATACCTGTCCGCCTTTCTCCCTTCGGGAAGCGTGGCGCT
TTCTCATAGCTCACGCTGTAGGTATCTCAGTTCGGTGTAGGTCGTTCGCTCCAAGCTGGGCTGTGTGCAC
GAACCCCCCGTTCAGCCCGACCGCTGCGCCTTATCCGGTAACTATCGTCTTGAGTCCAACCCGGTAAGAC
ACGACTTATCGCCACTGGCAGCAGCCACTGGTAACAGGATTAGCAGAGCGAGGTATGTAGGCGGTGCTAC
AGAGTTCTTGAAGTGGTGGCCTAACTACGGCTACACTAGAAGAACAGTATTTGGTATCTGCGCTCTGCTG
AAGCCAGTTACCTTCGGAAAAAGAGTTGGTAGCTCTTGATCCGGCAAACAAACCACCGCTGGTAGCGGTG
GTTTTTTTGTTTGCAAGCAGCAGATTACGCGCAGAAAAAAAGGATCTCAAGAAGATCCTTTGATCTTTTC
TACGGGGTCTGACGCTCAGTGGAACGAAAACTCACGTTAAGGGATTTTGGTCATGAGATTATCAAAAAGG
ATCTTCACCTAGATCCTTTTAAATTAAAAATGAAGTTTTAAATCAATCTAAAGTATATATGAGTAAACTT
GGTCTGACAGTTACCAATGCTTAATCAGTGAGGCACCTATCTCAGCGATCTGTCTATTTCGTTCATCCAT
AGTTGCCTGACTCCCCGTCGTGTAGATAACTACGATACGGGAGGGCTTACCATCTGGCCCCAGTGCTGCA
ATGATACCGCGAGACCCACGCTCACCGGCTCCAGATTTATCAGCAATAAACCAGCCAGCCGGAAGGGCCG
AGCGCAGAAGTGGTCCTGCAACTTTATCCGCCTCCATCCAGTCTATTAATTGTTGCCGGGAAGCTAGAGT
AAGTAGTTCGCCAGTTAATAGTTTGCGCAACGTTGTTGCCATTGCTACAGGCATCGTGGTGTCACGCTCG
TCGTTTGGTATGGCTTCATTCAGCTCCGGTTCCCAACGATCAAGGCGAGTTACATGATCCCCCATGTTGT
GCAAAAAAGCGGTTAGCTCCTTCGGTCCTCCGATCGTTGTCAGAAGTAAGTTGGCCGCAGTGTTATCACT
CATGGTTATGGCAGCACTGCATAATTCTCTTACTGTCATGCCATCCGTAAGATGCTTTTCTGTGACTGGT
GAGTACTCAACCAAGTCATTCTGAGAATAGTGTATGCGGCGACCGAGTTGCTCTTGCCCGGCGTCAATAC
GGGATAATACCGCGCCACATAGCAGAACTTTAAAAGTGCTCATCATTGGAAAACGTTCTTCGGGGCGAAA
ACTCTCAAGGATCTTACCGCTGTTGAGATCCAGTTCGATGTAACCCACTCGTGCACCCAACTGATCTTCA
GCATCTTTTACTTTCACCAGCGTTTCTGGGTGAGCAAAAACAGGAAGGCAAAATGCCGCAAAAAAGGGAA
TAAGGGCGACACGGAAATGTTGAATACTCATACTCTTCCTTTTTCAATATTATTGAAGCATTTATCAGGG
TTATTGTCTCATGAGCGGATACATATTTGAATGTATTTAGAAAAATAAACAAATAGGGGTTCCGCGCACA
TTTCCCCGAAAAGTGCCACCTGACGTCGACGGATCGGGAGATCTCCCGATCCCCTATGGTGCACTCTCAG
TACAATCTGCTCTGATGCCGCATAGTTAAGCCAGTATCTGCTCCCTGCTTGTGTGTTGGAGGTCGCTGAG
TAGTGCGCGAGCAAAATTTAAGCTACAACAAGGCAAGGCTTGACCGACAATTGCATGAAGAATCTGCTTA
GGGTTAGGCGTTTTGCGCTGCTTCGCGATGTACGGGCCAGATATACGCGTT
Features (pLannotate 1.2.2; 33 found; start..end, strand, type, name):
      1..380     +  enhancer       CMV enhancer: human cytomegalovirus immediate early enhancer
    381..580     +  promoter       CMV promoter: human cytomegalovirus (CMV) immediate early promoter
    598..778     +  LTR            5' LTR (truncated): truncated 5' long terminal repeat (LTR) from HIV-1
    825..950     +  misc_feature   HIV-1 Ψ: packaging signal of human immunodeficiency virus type 1
    934..1297    +  CDS            HIV-1 gag (fragment): gag protein from human immunodeficiency virus 1; gag
   1443..1676    +  misc_feature   RRE: The Rev response element (RRE) of HIV-1 allows for Rev-dependent mRNA export from the nucleus to the cytoplasm.
   2053..2153    +  CDS            Rev (fragment): human immunodeficiency virus 1 (HIV-1) Rev protein; rev; enhances nuclear export of unspliced and incompletely spliced viral mRNAs
   2203..2320    +  misc_feature   cPPT/CTS: central polypurine tract and central termination sequence of HIV-1
   2371..2611    +  promoter       U6 promoter: RNA polymerase III promoter for human U6 snRNA
   2659..2726    +  misc_RNA       tracrRNA (fragment): trans-activating CRISPR RNA for the Streptococcus pyogenes CRISPR/Cas9 system
   2744..2762    +  CDS            small t antigen (fragment): SV40 (simian virus 40) small t antigen
   2788..2999    +  promoter       EF-1α core promoter: core promoter for human elongation factor EF-1α
   3024..7127    +  CDS            Cas9: Cas9 (Csn1) endonuclease from the Streptococcus pyogenes Type II CRISPR/Cas system generates RNA-guided double strand breaks in DNA
   7265..7862    +  CDS            PuroR (fragment): puromycin N-acetyltransferase; pac from Streptomyces; confers resistance to puromycin
   7878..8466    +  misc_feature   WPRE: woodchuck hepatitis virus posttranscriptional regulatory element
   8517..8536    +  misc_feature   cPPT/CTS (fragment): central polypurine tract and central termination sequence of HIV-1
   8538..8771    +  LTR            3' LTR (ΔU3): self-inactivating 3' long terminal repeat (LTR) from HIV-1
   8803..9027    +  polyA_signal   bGH poly(A) signal: bovine growth hormone polyadenylation signal
   9031..9052    +  promoter       SV40 promoter (fragment): SV40 enhancer and early promoter
   9073..9501    +  rep_origin     f1 ori (sequence partly withheld): f1 bacteriophage origin of replication; arrow indicates direction of (+) strand synthesis
   9515..9844    +  promoter       SV40 promoter: SV40 enhancer and early promoter
   9892..9939    +  promoter       EM7 promoter: synthetic bacterial promoter&nbsp
   9958..10332   +  CDS            BleoR: antibiotic-binding protein; Sh ble from Streptoalloteichus hindustanus; confers resistance to bleomycin, phleomycin, and Zeocin™
  10342..10467   +  CDS            ble (fragment): BLE_KLEPN - Experimental evidence at protein level: Swiss-Prot protein existence level 1. Binding protein with a strong affinity to the bleomycin family of antibiotics. Binds to CL990; an antimitotic-antibiotic compound. From Klebsiella pneumoniae.
  10462..10583   +  polyA_signal   SV40 poly(A) signal: SV40 polyadenylation signal
  10654..10676   -  protein_bind   lac operator (fragment): The lac repressor binds to the lac operator to inhibit transcription in E. coli. This inhibition can be relieved by adding lactose or isopropyl-β-D-thiogalactopyranoside (IPTG). lac repressor encoded by lacI
  10680..10710   -  promoter       lac promoter: promoter for the E. coli lac operon
  10725..10746   -  protein_bind   CAP binding site: CAP binding activates transcription in the presence of cAMP. E. coli catabolite activator protein
  10759..10851   -  CDS            lacI (fragment): lac repressor; lacI; The lac repressor binds to the lac operator to inhibit transcription in E. coli. This inhibition can be relieved by adding lactose or isopropyl-β-D-thiogalactopyranoside (IPTG).
  11034..11622   -  rep_origin     ori: high-copy-number ColE1/pMB1/pBR322/pUC origin of replication
  11793..12653   -  CDS            AmpR: β-lactamase; bla; confers resistance to ampicillin, carbenicillin, and related antibiotics
  12654..12758   -  promoter       AmpR promoter: bla
  12817..12869   -  misc_feature   bom (fragment): basis of mobility region from pBR322
