[The description below was written by a language model from this plasmid's Addgene catalogue record and pLannotate feature annotations shown in this document.]
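Description:
PLEKHA8 (FAPP2) g2 lentiCRISPRv2-opti is an all-in-one lentiviral CRISPR knockout plasmid of about 13 kb, built on the LentiCRISPRv2-Opti backbone and carrying the second of a set of guide RNAs directed against human PLEKHA8, also known as FAPP2. It is propagated in E. coli through a high-copy ColE1/pUC-type origin with ampicillin selection (AmpR under its own bla promoter); an f1 origin is also present. The backbone additionally retains an SV40/EM7-driven bleomycin/Zeocin resistance cassette with an SV40 poly(A) signal, which lies outside the LTRs and so is not part of the packaged viral genome.

The transfer cassette has a third-generation, self-inactivating layout. A CMV enhancer/promoter replaces the U3 region upstream of a truncated HIV-1 5' LTR, followed by the Ψ packaging signal with a gag fragment, the Rev response element and the cPPT/CTS, and the genome ends in a ΔU3 3' LTR backed by a bGH poly(A) signal. Between the LTRs, a human U6 RNA polymerase III promoter drives the PLEKHA8-targeting guide fused to a Streptococcus pyogenes tracrRNA-derived scaffold. Downstream, an EF-1α core promoter expresses S. pyogenes Cas9 followed by a puromycin N-acetyltransferase coding region. The annotation does not identify the linker joining Cas9 and PuroR. A WPRE downstream of the cassette enhances transcript expression.

Packaged into lentivirus with helper plasmids supplied in trans, the construct delivers Cas9 and guide together for stable integration. Transduced mammalian cells are selected with puromycin, giving PLEKHA8-disrupted human cell populations. It was deposited in connection with a proteomic study of cellular responses to NLRP3 agonists.
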