Addgene plasmid #218659: PLEKHA8 (FAPP2) g2 lentiCRISPRv2-opti
Purpose: Knockout vector for human PLEKHA8 (FAPP2)
Depositing lab: Wade Harper. Depositing organization: Harvard Medical School. Publication: Spatiotemporal proteomic profiling of cellular responses to NLRP3 agonists. Hollingsworth LR, Veeraraghavan P, Paulo JA, Harper JW. bioRxiv 2024.04.19.590338 10.1101/2024.04.19.590338.
Backbone
  Vector backbone: LentiCRISPRv2-Opti (Addgene #163126)
  Vector type: Mammalian Expression, Lentiviral, CRISPR
  Selectable markers: Puromycin
Growth in bacteria
  Bacterial resistance: Ampicillin, 100 μg/mL
  Growth temperature: 30°C
  Growth strain: NEB Stable
  Copy number: High Copy
Gene/Insert
  Gene/Insert name: PLEKHA8 (alt name: FAPP2)
  gRNA/shRNA sequence: GGTAGAAATACTGTTCCCCA
  Species: H. sapiens (human)
  Entrez Gene: PLEKHA8 (a.k.a. FAPP2)
  Cloning method: Unknown
  Sequencing primers: 5′ hU6-F (5'-GAGGGCCTATTTCCCATGATT-3')
Terms and licenses: Academic/Nonprofit Terms; Industry Terms: Not Available to Industry
Depositor comments: Additional data, code, and other details related to this work (Hollingsworth et al. 2024) are available at https://harperlab.pubpub.org/pub/nlrp3/.
How to cite: PLEKHA8 (FAPP2) g2 lentiCRISPRv2-opti was a gift from Wade Harper (Addgene plasmid # 218659 ; http://n2t.net/addgene:218659 ; RRID:Addgene_218659)
